Addgene plasmid #193781: pLenti-dCas9-T2A-GFP
Purpose: Tricistronic expression of dCas9-EGFP-BSD
Depositing lab: James Eshleman. Depositing organization: Johns Hopkins University and School of Medicine. Publication: CRISPR-Cas9 for selective targeting of somatic mutations in pancreatic cancers. Teh SSK, Bowland K, Halper-Stromberg E, Kotwal A, Bennett A, Skaist A, Tang J, Cai F, Macoretta A, Liang H, Kamiyama H, Wheelan S, Lin MT, Hruban RH, Hung CF, Goldstein M, Scharpf RB, Roberts NJ, Eshleman JR. NAR Cancer. 2024 Jun 19;6(2):zcae028. doi: 10.1093/narcan/zcae028. eCollection 2024 Jun. PubMed 38915758.
Backbone
  Vector backbone: pLentiCas9-T2A-GFP
  Backbone manufacturer: Addgene #78548
  Backbone size w/o insert (bp): 9581
  Total vector size (bp): 13669
  Modifications to backbone: Replace Cas9 with dCas9
  Vector type: Mammalian Expression, Lentiviral
  Selectable markers: Blasticidin
Growth in bacteria
  Bacterial resistance: Ampicillin, 100 μg/mL
  Growth temperature: 37°C
  Growth strain: NEB Stable
  Copy number: High Copy
Gene/Insert
  Gene/Insert name: dead Cas9 (alt name: dCas9)
  Species: Synthetic
  Insert size (bp): 4233
  Promoter: In frame with existing Cas9 promoter
  Tag / fusion protein: FLAG
  Cloning method: Gibson Cloning
  Sequencing primers: 5′ gaacgttctttttcgcaacgggtttgccgccagaacacaggaccggtgccgcccaccatg; 3′ gtcgcctcccagctgagacaggtcgatccgtgtctcgtacaggccggtgatgctctggtg
Resource information
  A portion of this plasmid was derived from a plasmid made by: pZLCv2-3xFLAG-dCas9-HA-2xNLS (Addgene #106357)
Terms and licenses: Academic/Nonprofit Terms; Industry Terms: Not Available to Industry
Depositor comments: Please visit https://doi.org/10.1101/2023.04.03.535384 for bioRxiv preprint.
How to cite: pLenti-dCas9-T2A-GFP was a gift from James Eshleman (Addgene plasmid # 193781 ; http://n2t.net/addgene:193781 ; RRID:Addgene_193781)
