[The description below was written by a language model from this plasmid's Addgene catalogue record and pLannotate feature annotations shown in this document.]
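Description:
pLenti-dCas9-T2A-GFP is a lentiviral mammalian expression plasmid of roughly 13.7 kb, built on the pLentiCas9-T2A-GFP backbone by replacing the active Cas9 with nuclease-dead Cas9 (dCas9) through Gibson assembly. The dCas9 segment was taken from another 3xFLAG-dCas9 lentiviral plasmid. In bacteria it replicates from a high-copy ColE1/pUC-type origin and is selected with ampicillin through the β-lactamase gene. An f1 origin is also present. Outside the viral region, the backbone carries an SV40 promoter/origin and EM7 promoter upstream of a bleomycin/Zeocin resistance gene with an SV40 polyadenylation signal, although the catalogue lists only blasticidin as the mammalian selection marker.

The transfer cassette has the layout of a third-generation-style vector. A CMV enhancer/promoter drives a truncated HIV-1 5' LTR, followed by the Ψ packaging signal, a partial gag sequence, the RRE for Rev-dependent export and the cPPT/CTS. Downstream lie the WPRE, a truncated 3' LTR and a bGH polyadenylation signal. Between these elements, an EF-1α core promoter expresses an N-terminally 3xFLAG-tagged Streptococcus pyogenes Cas9 coding sequence (annotated simply as Cas9; the inactivating mutations are not resolved by the feature table), then EGFP and blasticidin S deaminase. The record describes this as tricistronic dCas9-EGFP-BSD expression, and the name indicates a T2A self-cleaving peptide between dCas9 and GFP. The linkers themselves, including the one preceding BSD, are not annotated. Transduced cells can therefore be tracked by green fluorescence and enriched with blasticidin. The associated work concerns CRISPR-Cas9 targeting of somatic mutations in pancreatic cancers, but the record does not state this construct's specific role in it; a catalytically inactive Cas9 would typically serve as a DNA-binding but non-cutting counterpart to the parental Cas9 vector.
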