Features (pLannotate 1.2.2; 36 found; start..end, strand, type, name):
     22..396     +  CDS            BleoR: antibiotic-binding protein; Sh ble from Streptoalloteichus hindustanus; confers resistance to bleomycin, phleomycin, and Zeocin™
    406..531     +  CDS            ble (fragment): BLE_KLEPN - Experimental evidence at protein level: Swiss-Prot protein existence level 1. Binding protein with a strong affinity to the bleomycin family of antibiotics. Binds to CL990; an antimitotic-antibiotic compound. From Klebsiella pneumoniae.
    526..647     +  polyA_signal   SV40 poly(A) signal: SV40 polyadenylation signal
    718..740     -  protein_bind   lac operator (fragment): The lac repressor binds to the lac operator to inhibit transcription in E. coli. This inhibition can be relieved by adding lactose or isopropyl-β-D-thiogalactopyranoside (IPTG). lac repressor encoded by lacI
    744..774     -  promoter       lac promoter: promoter for the E. coli lac operon
    789..810     -  protein_bind   CAP binding site: CAP binding activates transcription in the presence of cAMP. E. coli catabolite activator protein
    823..915     -  CDS            lacI (fragment): lac repressor; lacI; The lac repressor binds to the lac operator to inhibit transcription in E. coli. This inhibition can be relieved by adding lactose or isopropyl-β-D-thiogalactopyranoside (IPTG).
   1098..1686    -  rep_origin     ori: high-copy-number ColE1/pMB1/pBR322/pUC origin of replication
   1857..2717    -  CDS            AmpR: β-lactamase; bla; confers resistance to ampicillin, carbenicillin, and related antibiotics
   2718..2822    -  promoter       AmpR promoter: bla
   2881..2933    -  misc_feature   bom (fragment): basis of mobility region from pBR322
   3088..3467    +  enhancer       CMV enhancer: human cytomegalovirus immediate early enhancer
   3468..3667    +  promoter       CMV promoter: human cytomegalovirus (CMV) immediate early promoter
   3685..3865    +  LTR            5' LTR (truncated): truncated 5' long terminal repeat (LTR) from HIV-1
   3912..4037    +  misc_feature   HIV-1 Ψ: packaging signal of human immunodeficiency virus type 1
   4021..4384    +  CDS            HIV-1 gag (fragment): gag protein from human immunodeficiency virus 1; gag
   4530..4763    +  misc_feature   RRE: The Rev response element (RRE) of HIV-1 allows for Rev-dependent mRNA export from the nucleus to the cytoplasm.
   5140..5240    +  CDS            Rev (fragment): human immunodeficiency virus 1 (HIV-1) Rev protein; rev; enhances nuclear export of unspliced and incompletely spliced viral mRNAs
   5290..5407    +  misc_feature   cPPT/CTS: central polypurine tract and central termination sequence of HIV-1
   5456..5474    +  CDS            small t antigen (fragment): SV40 (simian virus 40) small t antigen
   5500..5711    +  promoter       EF-1α core promoter: core promoter for human elongation factor EF-1α
   5732..5797    +  CDS            3xFLAG: three tandem FLAG® epitope tags, followed by an enterokinase cleavage site
   5804..9904    +  CDS            Cas9: Cas9 (Csn1) endonuclease from the Streptococcus pyogenes Type II CRISPR/Cas system generates RNA-guided double strand breaks in DNA
  10052..10768   +  CDS            EGFP: EGFP is a basic (constitutively fluorescent) green fluorescent protein published in 1996, derived from Aequorea victoria. It is reported to be a rapidly-maturing weak dimer with moderate acid sensitivity.
  10853..11251   +  CDS            BSD: blasticidin S deaminase; Aspergillus terreus BSD; confers resistance to blasticidin
  11252..11273   +  misc_feature   MCS (fragment): pBluescript multiple cloning site
  11276..11864   +  misc_feature   WPRE: woodchuck hepatitis virus posttranscriptional regulatory element
  11801..12382   +  CDS            nef (fragment): NEF_HV1H2 - Experimental evidence at protein level: Swiss-Prot protein existence level 1. Extracellular Nef protein targets CD4(+) T-lymphocytes for apoptosis by interacting with CXCR4 surface receptors. From Human immunodeficiency virus type 1 group M subtype B (isolate HXB2) (HIV-1).
  12389..12569   +  LTR            5' LTR (truncated): truncated 5' long terminal repeat (LTR) from HIV-1
  12601..12825   +  polyA_signal   bGH poly(A) signal: bovine growth hormone polyadenylation signal
  12829..12850   +  promoter       SV40 promoter (fragment): SV40 enhancer and early promoter
  12871..13299   +  rep_origin     f1 ori (sequence partly withheld): f1 bacteriophage origin of replication; arrow indicates direction of (+) strand synthesis
  13326..13397   +  promoter       SV40 promoter (fragment): SV40 enhancer and early promoter
  13398..13469   +  promoter       SV40 promoter (fragment): SV40 enhancer and early promoter
  13473..13607   +  rep_origin     SV40 ori: SV40 origin of replication
  13669..3       +  promoter       EM7 promoter (across the origin): synthetic bacterial promoter&nbsp
>Addgene plasmid #193781 | pLenti-dCas9-T2A-GFP | addgene full sequence | sequence record 386206 | Addgene NGS Result
GACAAGGTGAGGAACTAAACCATGGCCAAGTTGACCAGTGCCGTTCCGGTGCTCACCGCGCGCGACGTCG
CCGGAGCGGTCGAGTTCTGGACCGACCGGCTCGGGTTCTCCCGGGACTTCGTGGAGGACGACTTCGCCGG
TGTGGTCCGGGACGACGTGACCCTGTTCATCAGCGCGGTCCAGGACCAGGTGGTGCCGGACAACACCCTG
GCCTGGGTGTGGGTGCGCGGCCTGGACGAGCTGTACGCCGAGTGGTCGGAGGTCGTGTCCACGAACTTCC
GGGACGCCTCCGGGCCGGCCATGACCGAGATCGGCGAGCAGCCGTGGGGGCGGGAGTTCGCCCTGCGCGA
CCCGGCCGGCAACTGCGTGCACTTCGTGGCCGAGGAGCAGGACTGACACGTGCTACGAGATTTCGATTCC
ACCGCCGCCTTCTATGAAAGGTTGGGCTTCGGAATCGTTTTCCGGGACGCCGGCTGGATGATCCTCCAGC
GCGGGGATCTCATGCTGGAGTTCTTCGCCCACCCCAACTTGTTTATTGCAGCTTATAATGGTTACAAATA
AAGCAATAGCATCACAAATTTCACAAATAAAGCATTTTTTTCACTGCATTCTAGTTGTGGTTTGTCCAAA
CTCATCAATGTATCTTATCATGTCTGTATACCGTCGACCTCTAGCTAGAGCTTGGCGTAATCATGGTCAT
AGCTGTTTCCTGTGTGAAATTGTTATCCGCTCACAATTCCACACAACATACGAGCCGGAAGCATAAAGTG
TAAAGCCTGGGGTGCCTAATGAGTGAGCTAACTCACATTAATTGCGTTGCGCTCACTGCCCGCTTTCCAG
TCGGGAAACCTGTCGTGCCAGCTGCATTAATGAATCGGCCAACGCGCGGGGAGAGGCGGTTTGCGTATTG
GGCGCTCTTCCGCTTCCTCGCTCACTGACTCGCTGCGCTCGGTCGTTCGGCTGCGGCGAGCGGTATCAGC
TCACTCAAAGGCGGTAATACGGTTATCCACAGAATCAGGGGATAACGCAGGAAAGAACATGTGAGCAAAA
GGCCAGCAAAAGGCCAGGAACCGTAAAAAGGCCGCGTTGCTGGCGTTTTTCCATAGGCTCCGCCCCCCTG
ACGAGCATCACAAAAATCGACGCTCAAGTCAGAGGTGGCGAAACCCGACAGGACTATAAAGATACCAGGC
GTTTCCCCCTGGAAGCTCCCTCGTGCGCTCTCCTGTTCCGACCCTGCCGCTTACCGGATACCTGTCCGCC
TTTCTCCCTTCGGGAAGCGTGGCGCTTTCTCATAGCTCACGCTGTAGGTATCTCAGTTCGGTGTAGGTCG
TTCGCTCCAAGCTGGGCTGTGTGCACGAACCCCCCGTTCAGCCCGACCGCTGCGCCTTATCCGGTAACTA
TCGTCTTGAGTCCAACCCGGTAAGACACGACTTATCGCCACTGGCAGCAGCCACTGGTAACAGGATTAGC
AGAGCGAGGTATGTAGGCGGTGCTACAGAGTTCTTGAAGTGGTGGCCTAACTACGGCTACACTAGAAGAA
CAGTATTTGGTATCTGCGCTCTGCTGAAGCCAGTTACCTTCGGAAAAAGAGTTGGTAGCTCTTGATCCGG
CAAACAAACCACCGCTGGTAGCGGTGGTTTTTTTGTTTGCAAGCAGCAGATTACGCGCAGAAAAAAAGGA
TCTCAAGAAGATCCTTTGATCTTTTCTACGGGGTCTGACGCTCAGTGGAACGAAAACTCACGTTAAGGGA
TTTTGGTCATGAGATTATCAAAAAGGATCTTCACCTAGATCCTTTTAAATTAAAAATGAAGTTTTAAATC
AATCTAAAGTATATATGAGTAAACTTGGTCTGACAGTTACCAATGCTTAATCAGTGAGGCACCTATCTCA
GCGATCTGTCTATTTCGTTCATCCATAGTTGCCTGACTCCCCGTCGTGTAGATAACTACGATACGGGAGG
GCTTACCATCTGGCCCCAGTGCTGCAATGATACCGCGAGACCCACGCTCACCGGCTCCAGATTTATCAGC
AATAAACCAGCCAGCCGGAAGGGCCGAGCGCAGAAGTGGTCCTGCAACTTTATCCGCCTCCATCCAGTCT
ATTAATTGTTGCCGGGAAGCTAGAGTAAGTAGTTCGCCAGTTAATAGTTTGCGCAACGTTGTTGCCATTG
CTACAGGCATCGTGGTGTCACGCTCGTCGTTTGGTATGGCTTCATTCAGCTCCGGTTCCCAACGATCAAG
GCGAGTTACATGATCCCCCATGTTGTGCAAAAAAGCGGTTAGCTCCTTCGGTCCTCCGATCGTTGTCAGA
AGTAAGTTGGCCGCAGTGTTATCACTCATGGTTATGGCAGCACTGCATAATTCTCTTACTGTCATGCCAT
CCGTAAGATGCTTTTCTGTGACTGGTGAGTACTCAACCAAGTCATTCTGAGAATAGTGTATGCGGCGACC
GAGTTGCTCTTGCCCGGCGTCAATACGGGATAATACCGCGCCACATAGCAGAACTTTAAAAGTGCTCATC
ATTGGAAAACGTTCTTCGGGGCGAAAACTCTCAAGGATCTTACCGCTGTTGAGATCCAGTTCGATGTAAC
CCACTCGTGCACCCAACTGATCTTCAGCATCTTTTACTTTCACCAGCGTTTCTGGGTGAGCAAAAACAGG
AAGGCAAAATGCCGCAAAAAAGGGAATAAGGGCGACACGGAAATGTTGAATACTCATACTCTTCCTTTTT
CAATATTATTGAAGCATTTATCAGGGTTATTGTCTCATGAGCGGATACATATTTGAATGTATTTAGAAAA
ATAAACAAATAGGGGTTCCGCGCACATTTCCCCGAAAAGTGCCACCTGACGTCGACGGATCGGGAGATCT
CCCGATCCCCTATGGTGCACTCTCAGTACAATCTGCTCTGATGCCGCATAGTTAAGCCAGTATCTGCTCC
CTGCTTGTGTGTTGGAGGTCGCTGAGTAGTGCGCGAGCAAAATTTAAGCTACAACAAGGCAAGGCTTGAC
CGACAATTGCATGAAGAATCTGCTTAGGGTTAGGCGTTTTGCGCTGCTTCGCGATGTACGGGCCAGATAT
ACGCGTTGACATTGATTATTGACTAGTTATTAATAGTAATCAATTACGGGGTCATTAGTTCATAGCCCAT
ATATGGAGTTCCGCGTTACATAACTTACGGTAAATGGCCCGCCTGGCTGACCGCCCAACGACCCCCGCCC
ATTGACGTCAATAATGACGTATGTTCCCATAGTAACGCCAATAGGGACTTTCCATTGACGTCAATGGGTG
GAGTATTTACGGTAAACTGCCCACTTGGCAGTACATCAAGTGTATCATATGCCAAGTACGCCCCCTATTG
ACGTCAATGACGGTAAATGGCCCGCCTGGCATTATGCCCAGTACATGACCTTATGGGACTTTCCTACTTG
GCAGTACATCTACGTATTAGTCATCGCTATTACCATGGTGATGCGGTTTTGGCAGTACATCAATGGGCGT
GGATAGCGGTTTGACTCACGGGGATTTCCAAGTCTCCACCCCATTGACGTCAATGGGAGTTTGTTTTGGC
ACCAAAATCAACGGGACTTTCCAAAATGTCGTAACAACTCCGCCCCATTGACGCAAATGGGCGGTAGGCG
TGTACGGTGGGAGGTCTATATAAGCAGCGCGTTTTGCCTGTACTGGGTCTCTCTGGTTAGACCAGATCTG
AGCCTGGGAGCTCTCTGGCTAACTAGGGAACCCACTGCTTAAGCCTCAATAAAGCTTGCCTTGAGTGCTT
CAAGTAGTGTGTGCCCGTCTGTTGTGTGACTCTGGTAACTAGAGATCCCTCAGACCCTTTTAGTCAGTGT
GGAAAATCTCTAGCAGTGGCGCCCGAACAGGGACTTGAAAGCGAAAGGGAAACCAGAGGAGCTCTCTCGA
CGCAGGACTCGGCTTGCTGAAGCGCGCACGGCAAGAGGCGAGGGGCGGCGACTGGTGAGTACGCCAAAAA
TTTTGACTAGCGGAGGCTAGAAGGAGAGAGATGGGTGCGAGAGCGTCAGTATTAAGCGGGGGAGAATTAG
ATCGCGATGGGAAAAAATTCGGTTAAGGCCAGGGGGAAAGAAAAAATATAAATTAAAACATATAGTATGG
GCAAGCAGGGAGCTAGAACGATTCGCAGTTAATCCTGGCCTGTTAGAAACATCAGAAGGCTGTAGACAAA
TACTGGGACAGCTACAACCATCCCTTCAGACAGGATCAGAAGAACTTAGATCATTATATAATACAGTAGC
AACCCTCTATTGTGTGCATCAAAGGATAGAGATAAAAGACACCAAGGAAGCTTTAGACAAGATAGAGGAA
GAGCAAAACAAAAGTAAGACCACCGCACAGCAAGCGGCCGCTGATCTTCAGACCTGGAGGAGGAGATATG
AGGGACAATTGGAGAAGTGAATTATATAAATATAAAGTAGTAAAAATTGAACCATTAGGAGTAGCACCCA
CCAAGGCAAAGAGAAGAGTGGTGCAGAGAGAAAAAAGAGCAGTGGGAATAGGAGCTTTGTTCCTTGGGTT
CTTGGGAGCAGCAGGAAGCACTATGGGCGCAGCGTCAATGACGCTGACGGTACAGGCCAGACAATTATTG
TCTGGTATAGTGCAGCAGCAGAACAATTTGCTGAGGGCTATTGAGGCGCAACAGCATCTGTTGCAACTCA
CAGTCTGGGGCATCAAGCAGCTCCAGGCAAGAATCCTGGCTGTGGAAAGATACCTAAAGGATCAACAGCT
CCTGGGGATTTGGGGTTGCTCTGGAAAACTCATTTGCACCACTGCTGTGCCTTGGAATGCTAGTTGGAGT
AATAAATCTCTGGAACAGATTTGGAATCACACGACCTGGATGGAGTGGGACAGAGAAATTAACAATTACA
CAAGCTTAATACACTCCTTAATTGAAGAATCGCAAAACCAGCAAGAAAAGAATGAACAAGAATTATTGGA
ATTAGATAAATGGGCAAGTTTGTGGAATTGGTTTAACATAACAAATTGGCTGTGGTATATAAAATTATTC
ATAATGATAGTAGGAGGCTTGGTAGGTTTAAGAATAGTTTTTGCTGTACTTTCTATAGTGAATAGAGTTA
GGCAGGGATATTCACCATTATCGTTTCAGACCCACCTCCCAACCCCGAGGGGACCCGACAGGCCCGAAGG
AATAGAAGAAGAAGGTGGAGAGAGAGACAGAGACAGATCCATTCGATTAGTGAACGGATCGGCACTGCGT
GCGCCAATTCTGCAGACAAATGGCAGTATTCATCCACAATTTTAAAAGAAAAGGGGGGATTGGGGGGTAC
AGTGCAGGGGAAAGAATAGTAGACATAATAGCAACAGACATACAAACTAAAGAATTACAAAAACAAATTA
CAAAAATTCAAAATTTTCGGGTTTATTACAGGGACAGCAGAGATCCAGTTTGGTTAATTAGCTAGCTAGG
TCTTGAAAGGAGTGGGAATTGGCTCCGGTGCCCGTCAGTGGGCAGAGCGCACATCGCCCACAGTCCCCGA
GAAGTTGGGGGGAGGGGTCGGCAATTGATCCGGTGCCTAGAGAAGGTGGCGCGGGGTAAACTGGGAAAGT
GATGTCGTGTACTGGCTCCGCCTTTTTCCCGAGGGTGGGGGAGAACCGTATATAAGTGCAGTAGTCGCCG
TGAACGTTCTTTTTCGCAACGGGTTTGCCGCCAGAACACAGGACCGGTGCCGCCCACCATGGACTACAAA
GACCATGACGGTGATTATAAAGATCATGACATCGATTACAAGGATGACGATGACAAGGAATTCGACAAGA
AGTACAGCATCGGCCTGGCCATCGGCACCAACTCTGTGGGCTGGGCCGTGATCACCGACGAGTACAAGGT
GCCCAGCAAGAAATTCAAGGTGCTGGGCAACACCGACCGGCACAGCATCAAGAAGAACCTGATCGGCGCC
CTGCTGTTCGACAGCGGAGAAACAGCCGAGGCCACCCGGCTGAAGAGAACCGCCAGAAGAAGATACACCA
GACGGAAGAACCGGATCTGCTATCTGCAAGAGATCTTCAGCAACGAGATGGCCAAGGTGGACGACAGCTT
CTTCCACAGACTGGAAGAGTCCTTCCTGGTGGAAGAGGATAAGAAGCACGAGCGGCACCCCATCTTCGGC
AACATCGTGGACGAGGTGGCCTACCACGAGAAGTACCCCACCATCTACCACCTGAGAAAGAAACTGGTGG
ACAGCACCGACAAGGCCGACCTGCGGCTGATCTATCTGGCCCTGGCCCACATGATCAAGTTCCGGGGCCA
CTTCCTGATCGAGGGCGACCTGAACCCCGACAACAGCGACGTGGACAAGCTGTTCATCCAGCTGGTGCAG
ACCTACAACCAGCTGTTCGAGGAAAACCCCATCAACGCCAGCGGCGTGGACGCCAAGGCCATCCTGTCTG
CCAGACTGAGCAAGAGCAGACGGCTGGAAAATCTGATCGCCCAGCTGCCCGGCGAGAAGAAGAATGGCCT
GTTCGGCAACCTGATTGCCCTGAGCCTGGGCCTGACCCCCAACTTCAAGAGCAACTTCGACCTGGCCGAG
GATGCCAAACTGCAGCTGAGCAAGGACACCTACGACGACGACCTGGACAACCTGCTGGCCCAGATCGGCG
ACCAGTACGCCGACCTGTTTCTGGCCGCCAAGAACCTGTCCGACGCCATCCTGCTGAGCGACATCCTGAG
AGTGAACACCGAGATCACCAAGGCCCCCCTGAGCGCCTCTATGATCAAGAGATACGACGAGCACCACCAG
GACCTGACCCTGCTGAAAGCTCTCGTGCGGCAGCAGCTGCCTGAGAAGTACAAAGAGATTTTCTTCGACC
AGAGCAAGAACGGCTACGCCGGCTACATCGATGGCGGAGCCAGCCAGGAAGAGTTCTACAAGTTCATCAA
GCCCATCCTGGAAAAGATGGACGGCACCGAGGAACTGCTCGTGAAGCTGAACAGAGAGGACCTGCTGCGG
AAGCAGCGGACCTTCGACAACGGCAGCATCCCCCACCAGATCCACCTGGGAGAGCTGCACGCCATTCTGC
GGCGGCAGGAAGATTTTTACCCATTCCTGAAGGACAACCGGGAAAAGATCGAGAAGATCCTGACCTTCCG
CATCCCCTACTACGTGGGCCCTCTGGCCAGGGGAAACAGCAGATTCGCCTGGATGACCAGAAAGAGCGAG
GAAACCATCACCCCCTGGAACTTCGAGGAAGTGGTGGACAAGGGCGCCAGCGCCCAGAGCTTCATCGAGC
GGATGACCAACTTCGATAAGAACCTGCCCAACGAGAAGGTGCTGCCCAAGCACAGCCTGCTGTACGAGTA
CTTCACCGTGTACAACGAGCTGACCAAAGTGAAATACGTGACCGAGGGAATGAGAAAGCCCGCCTTCCTG
AGCGGCGAGCAGAAAAAAGCCATCGTGGACCTGCTGTTCAAGACCAACCGGAAAGTGACCGTGAAGCAGC
TGAAAGAGGACTACTTCAAGAAAATCGAGTGCTTCGACTCCGTGGAAATCTCCGGCGTGGAAGATCGGTT
CAACGCCTCCCTGGGCACATACCACGATCTGCTGAAAATTATCAAGGACAAGGACTTCCTGGACAATGAG
GAAAACGAGGACATTCTGGAAGATATCGTGCTGACCCTGACACTGTTTGAGGACAGAGAGATGATCGAGG
AACGGCTGAAAACCTATGCCCACCTGTTCGACGACAAAGTGATGAAGCAGCTGAAGCGGCGGAGATACAC
CGGCTGGGGCAGGCTGAGCCGGAAGCTGATCAACGGCATCCGGGACAAGCAGTCCGGCAAGACAATCCTG
GATTTCCTGAAGTCCGACGGCTTCGCCAACAGAAACTTCATGCAGCTGATCCACGACGACAGCCTGACCT
TTAAAGAGGACATCCAGAAAGCCCAGGTGTCCGGCCAGGGCGATAGCCTGCACGAGCACATTGCCAATCT
GGCCGGCAGCCCCGCCATTAAGAAGGGCATCCTGCAGACAGTGAAGGTGGTGGACGAGCTCGTGAAAGTG
ATGGGCCGGCACAAGCCCGAGAACATCGTGATCGAAATGGCCAGAGAGAACCAGACCACCCAGAAGGGAC
AGAAGAACAGCCGCGAGAGAATGAAGCGGATCGAAGAGGGCATCAAAGAGCTGGGCAGCCAGATCCTGAA
AGAACACCCCGTGGAAAACACCCAGCTGCAGAACGAGAAGCTGTACCTGTACTACCTGCAGAATGGGCGG
GATATGTACGTGGACCAGGAACTGGACATCAACCGGCTGTCCGACTACGATGTGGACGCTATCGTGCCTC
AGAGCTTTCTGAAGGACGACTCCATCGATAACAAAGTGCTGACTCGGAGCGACAAGAACCGGGGCAAGAG
CGACAACGTGCCCTCCGAAGAGGTCGTGAAGAAGATGAAGAACTACTGGCGCCAGCTGCTGAATGCCAAG
CTGATTACCCAGAGGAAGTTCGACAATCTGACCAAGGCCGAGAGAGGCGGCCTGAGCGAACTGGATAAGG
CCGGCTTCATCAAGAGACAGCTGGTGGAAACCCGGCAGATCACAAAGCACGTGGCACAGATCCTGGACTC
CCGGATGAACACTAAGTACGACGAGAACGACAAACTGATCCGGGAAGTGAAAGTGATCACCCTGAAGTCC
AAGCTGGTGTCCGATTTCCGGAAGGATTTCCAGTTTTACAAAGTGCGCGAGATCAACAACTACCACCACG
CCCACGACGCCTACCTGAACGCCGTCGTGGGAACCGCCCTGATCAAAAAGTACCCTAAGCTGGAAAGCGA
GTTCGTGTACGGCGACTACAAGGTGTACGACGTGCGGAAGATGATCGCCAAGAGCGAGCAGGAAATCGGC
AAGGCTACCGCCAAGTACTTCTTCTACAGCAACATCATGAACTTTTTCAAGACCGAGATTACCCTGGCCA
ACGGCGAGATCCGGAAGCGGCCTCTGATCGAGACAAACGGCGAAACAGGCGAGATCGTGTGGGATAAGGG
CCGGGACTTTGCCACCGTGCGGAAAGTGCTGTCTATGCCCCAAGTGAATATCGTGAAAAAGACCGAGGTG
CAGACAGGCGGCTTCAGCAAAGAGTCTATCCTGCCCAAGAGGAACAGCGACAAGCTGATCGCCAGAAAGA
AGGACTGGGACCCTAAGAAGTACGGCGGCTTCGACAGCCCCACCGTGGCCTATTCTGTGCTGGTGGTGGC
CAAAGTGGAAAAGGGCAAGTCCAAGAAACTGAAGAGTGTGAAAGAGCTGCTGGGGATCACCATCATGGAA
AGAAGCAGCTTCGAGAAGAATCCCATCGACTTTCTGGAAGCCAAGGGCTACAAAGAAGTGAAAAAGGACC
TGATCATCAAGCTGCCTAAGTACTCCCTGTTCGAGCTGGAAAACGGCCGGAAGAGAATGCTGGCCTCTGC
CGGCGAACTGCAGAAGGGAAACGAACTGGCCCTGCCCTCCAAATATGTGAACTTCCTGTACCTGGCCAGC
CACTATGAGAAGCTGAAGGGCTCCCCCGAGGATAATGAGCAGAAACAGCTGTTTGTGGAACAGCACAAAC
ACTACCTGGACGAGATCATCGAGCAGATCAGCGAGTTCTCCAAGAGAGTGATCCTGGCCGACGCTAATCT
GGACAAGGTGCTGAGCGCCTACAACAAGCACAGAGACAAGCCTATCAGAGAGCAGGCCGAGAATATCATC
CACCTGTTTACCCTGACCAATCTGGGAGCCCCTGCCGCCTTCAAGTACTTTGACACCACCATCGACCGGA
AGAGGTACACCAGCACCAAAGAGGTGCTGGACGCCACCCTGATCCACCAGAGCATCACCGGCCTGTACGA
GACACGGATCGACCTGTCTCAGCTGGGAGGCGACAAGCGACCTGCCGCCACAAAGAAGGCTGGACAGGCT
AAGAAGAAGAAAGATTACAAAGACGATGACGATAAGGGATCCGGAGAGGGCAGAGGAAGTCTGCTAACAT
GCGGTGACGTCGAGGAGAATCCTGGCCCACCGGTCGCCACCATGGTGAGCAAGGGCGAGGAGCTGTTCAC
CGGGGTGGTGCCCATCCTGGTCGAGCTGGACGGCGACGTAAACGGCCACAAGCTCAGCGTGTCCGGCGAG
GGCGAGGGCGATGCCACCTACGGCAAGCTGACCCTGAAGTTCATCTGCACCACCGGCAAGCTGCCCGTGC
CCTGGCCCACCCTCGTGACCACCCTGACCTACGGCGTGCAGTGCTTCAGCCGCTACCCCGACCACATGAA
GCAGCACGACTTCTTCAAGTCCGCCATGCCCGAAGGCTACGTCCAGGAGCGCACCATCTTCTTCAAGGAC
GACGGCAACTACAAGACCCGCGCCGAGGTGAAGTTCGAGGGCGACACCCTGGTGAACCGCATCGAGCTGA
AGGGCATCGACTTCAAGGAGGACGGCAACATCCTGGGGCACAAGCTGGAGTACAACTACAACAGCCACAA
CGTCTATATCATGGCCGACAAGCAGAAGAACGGCATCAAGGTGAACTTCAAGATCCGCCACAACATCGAG
GACGGCAGCGTGCAGCTCGCCGACCACTACCAGCAGAACACCCCCATCGGCGACGGCCCCGTGCTGCTGC
CCGACAACCACTACCTGAGCACCCAGTCCGCCCTGAGCAAAGACCCCAACGAGAAGCGCGATCACATGGT
CCTGCTGGAGTTCGTGACCGCCGCCGGGATCACTCTCGGCATGGACGAGCTGTACAAGCATCATCACCAT
CACCACGGATCCGGCGCAACAAACTTCTCTCTGCTGAAACAAGCCGGAGATGTCGAAGAGAATCCTGGAC
CGATGGCCAAGCCTTTGTCTCAAGAAGAATCCACCCTCATTGAAAGAGCAACGGCTACAATCAACAGCAT
CCCCATCTCTGAAGACTACAGCGTCGCCAGCGCAGCTCTCTCTAGCGACGGCCGCATCTTCACTGGTGTC
AATGTATATCATTTTACTGGGGGACCTTGTGCAGAACTCGTGGTGCTGGGCACTGCTGCTGCTGCGGCAG
CTGGCAACCTGACTTGTATCGTCGCGATCGGAAATGAGAACAGGGGCATCTTGAGCCCCTGCGGACGGTG
CCGACAGGTGCTTCTCGATCTGCATCCTGGGATCAAAGCCATAGTGAAGGACAGTGATGGACAGCCGACG
GCAGTTGGGATTCGTGAATTGCTGCCCTCTGGTTATGTGTGGGAGGGCTAAGAATTCGATATCAAGCTTA
TCGGTAATCAACCTCTGGATTACAAAATTTGTGAAAGATTGACTGGTATTCTTAACTATGTTGCTCCTTT
TACGCTATGTGGATACGCTGCTTTAATGCCTTTGTATCATGCTATTGCTTCCCGTATGGCTTTCATTTTC
TCCTCCTTGTATAAATCCTGGTTGCTGTCTCTTTATGAGGAGTTGTGGCCCGTTGTCAGGCAACGTGGCG
TGGTGTGCACTGTGTTTGCTGACGCAACCCCCACTGGTTGGGGCATTGCCACCACCTGTCAGCTCCTTTC
CGGGACTTTCGCTTTCCCCCTCCCTATTGCCACGGCGGAACTCATCGCCGCCTGCCTTGCCCGCTGCTGG
ACAGGGGCTCGGCTGTTGGGCACTGACAATTCCGTGGTGTTGTCGGGGAAATCATCGTCCTTTCCTTGGC
TGCTCGCCTGTGTTGCCACCTGGATTCTGCGCGGGACGTCCTTCTGCTACGTCCCTTCGGCCCTCAATCC
AGCGGACCTTCCTTCCCGCGGCCTGCTGCCGGCTCTGCGGCCTCTTCCGCGTCTTCGCCTTCGCCCTCAG
ACGAGTCGGATCTCCCTTTGGGCCGCCTCCCCGCATCGATACCGTCGACCTCGAGACCTAGAAAAACATG
GAGCAATCACAAGTAGCAATACAGCAGCTACCAATGCTGATTGTGCCTGGCTAGAAGCACAAGAGGAGGA
GGAGGTGGGTTTTCCAGTCACACCTCAGGTACCTTTAAGACCAATGACTTACAAGGCAGCTGTAGATCTT
AGCCACTTTTTAAAAGAAAAGGGGGGACTGGAAGGGCTAATTCACTCCCAACGAAGACAAGATATCCTTG
ATCTGTGGATCTACCACACACAAGGCTACTTCCCTGATTGGCAGAACTACACACCAGGGCCAGGGATCAG
ATATCCACTGACCTTTGGATGGTGCTACAAGCTAGTACCAGTTGAGCAAGAGAAGGTAGAAGAAGCCAAT
GAAGGAGAGAACACCCGCTTGTTACACCCTGTGAGCCTGCATGGGATGGATGACCCGGAGAGAGAAGTAT
TAGAGTGGAGGTTTGACAGCCGCCTAGCATTTCATCACATGGCCCGAGAGCTGCATCCGGACTGTACTGG
GTCTCTCTGGTTAGACCAGATCTGAGCCTGGGAGCTCTCTGGCTAACTAGGGAACCCACTGCTTAAGCCT
CAATAAAGCTTGCCTTGAGTGCTTCAAGTAGTGTGTGCCCGTCTGTTGTGTGACTCTGGTAACTAGAGAT
CCCTCAGACCCTTTTAGTCAGTGTGGAAAATCTCTAGCAGGGCCCGTTTAAACCCGCTGATCAGCCTCGA
CTGTGCCTTCTAGTTGCCAGCCATCTGTTGTTTGCCCCTCCCCCGTGCCTTCCTTGACCCTGGAAGGTGC
CACTCCCACTGTCCTTTCCTAATAAAATGAGGAAATTGCATCGCATTGTCTGAGTAGGTGTCATTCTATT
CTGGGGGGTGGGGTGGGGCAGGACAGCAAGGGGGAGGATTGGGAAGACAATAGCAGGCATGCTGGGGATG
CGGTGGGCTCTATGGCTTCTGAGGCGGAAAGAACCAGCTGGGGCTCTAGGGGGTATCCCC
[124 nt withheld, positions 12871-12994]
C
[91 nt withheld, positions 12996-13086]
A
[49 nt withheld, positions 13088-13136]
CCTTTGACGTTGGAGTCCACGTTCTTT
[37 nt withheld, positions 13164-13200]
ACCCTATCTCGGTCTATTCTTTTGATTTATAAGGGATTTTGCCGATTTCGGCCTATTGGTTAAAAAATGA
GCTGATTTAACAAAAATTTAACGCGAATTAATTCTGTGGAATGTGTGTCAGTTAGGGTGTGGAAAGTCCC
CAGGCTCCCCAGCAGGCAGAAGTATGCAAAGCATGCATCTCAATTAGTCAGCAACCAGGTGTGGAAAGTC
CCCAGGCTCCCCAGCAGGCAGAAGTATGCAAAGCATGCATCTCAATTAGTCAGCAACCATAGTCCCGCCC
CTAACTCCGCCCAGTTCCGCCCATTCTCCGCCCCATGGCTGACTAATTTTTTTTATTTATGCAGAGGCCG
AGGCCGCCTCTGCCTCTGAGCTATTCCAGAAGTAGTGAGGAGGCTTTTTTGGAGGCCTAGGCTTTTGCAA
AAAGCTCCCGGGAGCTTGTATATCCATTTTCGGATCTGATCAGCACGTGTTGACAATTAATCATCGGCAT
AGTATATCGGCATAGTATAATAC
